>Addgene plasmid #49262 | pBIFC-flag-hCaspase 2 prodomain-VN173 | addgene partial sequence | sequence record 75884 | CMV-F 5'-CGCAAATGGGCGGTAGGCGTG-3'
AGTGAACCGTCAGAATTGATCTACCATGGACTACAAAGACGATGACGACAAGCTTGCGGCCGCGAATTCT
ATGGCCGCTGACAGGGGACGCAGGATATTGGGAGTGTGTGGCATGCATCCTCATCATCAGGAAACTCTAA
AAAAGAACCGAGTGGTGCTAGCCAAACAGCTGTTGTTGAGCGAATTGTTAGAACATCTTCTGGAGAAGGA
CATCATCACCTTGGAAATGAGGGAGCTCATCCAGGCCAAAGTGGGCAGTTTCAGCCAGAATGTGGAACTC
CTCAACTTGCTGCCTAAGAGGGGTCCCCAAGCTTTTGATGCCTTCTGTGAAGCACTGAGGGAGACCAAGC
AAGGCCACCTGGAGGATATGTTGCTCACCACCCTTTCTGGGCTTCAGCATGTACTCCCACCGTTGAGCTG
TGACTACGACTTGAGTCTCCCTTTTCCGGTGTGTGAGTCCTGTCCCCTTTACAAGAAGCTCCGCCTGTCG
ACAGATACTGTGGAACACTCCTCTAGAAGATCCATCGCCACCATGGTGAGCAAGGGCGAGGAGCTGTTCA
CCGGGGTGGTGCCCATCCTGGTCGAGCTGGACGGCGACGTAAACGGCCACAAGTTCAGCGTGTCCGGCGA
GGGCGAGGGCGATGCCACCTACGGCAAGCTGACCCTGAAGCTGATCTGCACCACCGGCAAGCTGCCCGTG
CCCTGGCCCACCCTCGTGACCACCCTGGGCTACGGCCTGCAGTGCTTCGCCCGCTACCCCGACCACATGA
AGCAGCACGACTTCTTCAAGTCCGCCATGCCCGAAGGCTACGTCCAGGAGCGCACCATCTTCTTCAAGGA
CGACGG
