[The description below was written by a language model from this plasmid's Addgene catalogue record.]
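Description:
pBIFC-flag-hCaspase 2 prodomain-VN173 is a mammalian expression plasmid of about 4.45 kb built on the pBIFC-VN173 backbone, a vector designed for bimolecular fluorescence complementation (BiFC). It is propagated in E. coli under ampicillin selection; the record does not state the origin of replication, the copy number, or any mammalian selection marker, and no feature table is available to confirm other backbone elements.

The payload is a roughly 450 bp fragment of human CASP2 encoding the caspase-2 prodomain, generated by deleting residues 148–435 so that the catalytic portion of the protein is absent. The fragment was inserted between EcoRI and XbaI sites, both of which are retained, and is expressed from the CMV promoter for strong constitutive transcription in mammalian cells. The backbone supplies an N-terminal FLAG epitope, useful for detecting the fusion by immunoblotting or immunostaining, and a C-terminal N-terminal fragment of the yellow fluorescent protein Venus (VN173, by its name the portion ending around residue 173).

On its own the Venus fragment is non-fluorescent. In a BiFC assay it is normally co-expressed with a partner construct carrying the complementary C-terminal Venus fragment fused to the same or an interacting protein. When the prodomains are brought together, the two Venus halves refold into a fluorescent protein. Because the prodomain mediates the recruitment and induced proximity that drive caspase-2 activation, the resulting fluorescence serves as a readout of caspase-2 dimerization in living mammalian cells, without the cell-killing activity of the full-length enzyme.
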