Addgene plasmid #49262: pBIFC-flag-hCaspase 2 prodomain-VN173
Purpose: Expresses split fluorescence protein to measure caspase-2 dimerization in mammalian cells.
Depositing lab: Douglas Green. Depositing organization: St. Jude Children's Research Hospital. Publication: Characterization of cytoplasmic caspase-2 activation by induced proximity. Bouchier-Hayes L, Oberst A, McStay GP, Connell S, Tait SW, Dillon CP, Flanagan JM, Beere HM, Green DR. Mol Cell. 2009 Sep 24;35(6):830-40. doi: 10.1016/j.molcel.2009.07.023. PubMed 19782032.
Backbone
  Vector backbone: pBIFC-VN173
  Backbone size w/o insert (bp): 4000
  Total vector size (bp): 4450
  Vector type: Mammalian Expression
Growth in bacteria
  Bacterial resistance: Ampicillin, 100 μg/mL
  Growth temperature: 37°C
  Growth strain: DH5alpha
  Copy number: Unknown
Gene/Insert
  Gene/Insert name: caspase-2 prodomain
  Species: H. sapiens (human)
  Insert size (bp): 450
  Mutation: delete aa 148-435
  GenBank ID: U13021
  Entrez Gene: CASP2 (a.k.a. CASP-2, ICH1, MRT80, NEDD-2, NEDD2, PPP1R57)
  Promoter: CMV
  Tag / fusion protein: flag (N terminal on backbone); split Venus N (C terminal on backbone)
  Cloning method: Restriction Enzyme; 5′ cloning site EcoRI (not destroyed); 3′ cloning site XbaI (not destroyed)
  Sequencing primers: 5′ catggactacaaagacgatgac; 3′ gtccagctcgaccaggatgggc
Terms and licenses: Academic/Nonprofit Terms; Industry Terms: Not Available to Industry
How to cite: pBIFC-flag-hCaspase 2 prodomain-VN173 was a gift from Douglas Green (Addgene plasmid # 49262 ; http://n2t.net/addgene:49262 ; RRID:Addgene_49262)
